Addgene plasmid #18826: TRPML1-YFP
Depositing lab: Craig Montell. Depositing organization: Johns Hopkins University and School of Medicine. Publication: Lysosomal localization of TRPML3 depends on TRPML2 and the mucolipidosis-associated protein TRPML1. Venkatachalam K, Hofmann T, Montell C. J Biol Chem. 2006 Jun 23. 281(25):17517-27. 10.1074/jbc.M600807200 PubMed 16606612.
Backbone
  Vector backbone: pcDNA3.1
  Backbone size w/o insert (bp): 5500
  Vector type: Mammalian Expression
Growth in bacteria
  Bacterial resistance: Ampicillin, 100 μg/mL
  Growth temperature: 37°C
  Growth strain: DH5alpha
  Copy number: High Copy
Gene/Insert
  Gene/Insert name: TRPML1 (alt name: Mucolipin-1)
  Species: H. sapiens (human)
  Insert size (bp): 1743
  GenBank ID: NM_020533
  Entrez Gene: MCOLN1 (a.k.a. LECD, MG-2, ML1, ML4, MLIV, MST080, MSTP080, TRP-ML1, TRPM-L1, TRPML1)
  Tag / fusion protein: YFP (C terminal on insert)
  Cloning method: Restriction Enzyme; 5′ cloning site HindIII (not destroyed); 3′ cloning site XbaI (not destroyed)
  Sequencing primers: 5′ T7; 3′ V5
Resource information
  A portion of this plasmid was derived from a plasmid made by: EST from Invitrogen
Terms and licenses: Academic/Nonprofit Terms; Industry Terms: Not Available to Industry
How to cite: TRPML1-YFP was a gift from Craig Montell (Addgene plasmid # 18826 ; http://n2t.net/addgene:18826 ; RRID:Addgene_18826)
