[The description below was written by a language model from this plasmid's Addgene catalogue record and pLannotate feature annotations shown in this document.]
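Description:
TRPML1-YFP is a mammalian expression plasmid built on the pcDNA3.1 backbone that encodes human TRPML1 (mucolipin-1, the product of the MCOLN1 gene) fused at its C terminus to yellow fluorescent protein. It is maintained in E. coli through a high-copy ColE1/pUC-type origin and selected with ampicillin via the β-lactamase gene. An f1 origin is also present, which allows single-stranded DNA production. The sequenced record totals about 7.9 kb.

The MCOLN1 coding sequence, cloned between HindIII and XbaI sites and originally derived from a commercial EST, sits downstream of the human cytomegalovirus immediate-early enhancer and promoter. It is followed almost immediately by an EYFP coding sequence and then the bovine growth hormone polyadenylation signal, so transfected cells should constitutively express a single fluorescent fusion protein. A T7 promoter upstream of the insert and an antisense SP6 promoter downstream serve as sequencing or in vitro transcription handles. A separate cassette places the neomycin phosphotransferase gene under the SV40 early promoter with an SV40 polyadenylation signal, which permits G418 selection of stable mammalian lines. The short HIV-1 LTR, ble, lacI and bom fragments and the lac promoter/operator elements in the annotation appear to be incidental backbone remnants or short homology hits rather than functional parts.

The associated publication concerns the lysosomal localization of TRPML family channels and its dependence on the mucolipidosis-associated protein TRPML1. This fits use of the construct for live or fixed-cell imaging of TRPML1 subcellular distribution and for co-localization or interaction studies with related channel subunits.
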