Features (pLannotate 1.2.2; 22 found; start..end, strand, type, name):
      1..380     +  enhancer       CMV enhancer: human cytomegalovirus immediate early enhancer
    381..584     +  promoter       CMV promoter: human cytomegalovirus (CMV) immediate early promoter
    580..613     +  LTR            5' LTR (truncated) (fragment): truncated 5' long terminal repeat (LTR) from HIV-1
    629..647     +  promoter       T7 promoter: promoter for bacteriophage T7 RNA polymerase
    713..2452    +  CDS            MCOLN1 (sequence withheld): MCLN1_HUMAN - Also known as ML4, TRPML1 From Homo sapiens (Human).
   2458..3175    +  CDS            EYFP (fragment): enhanced YFP mammalian codon-optimized
   3191..3209    -  promoter       SP6 promoter: promoter for bacteriophage SP6 RNA polymerase
   3235..3459    +  polyA_signal   bGH poly(A) signal: bovine growth hormone polyadenylation signal
   3463..3484    +  promoter       SV40 promoter (fragment): SV40 enhancer and early promoter
   3505..3933    +  rep_origin     f1 ori (sequence partly withheld): f1 bacteriophage origin of replication; arrow indicates direction of (+) strand synthesis
   3947..4276    +  promoter       SV40 promoter: SV40 enhancer and early promoter
   4343..5134    +  CDS            neo: KKA2_KLEPN - Also known as kan, nptII. Experimental evidence at protein level: Swiss-Prot protein existence level 1. Resistance to kanamycin, neomycin, paromomycin, ribostamycin, butirosin and gentamicin B. From Klebsiella pneumoniae.
   5158..5316    +  CDS            ble (fragment): BLE_KLEPN - Experimental evidence at protein level: Swiss-Prot protein existence level 1. Binding protein with a strong affinity to the bleomycin family of antibiotics. Binds to CL990; an antimitotic-antibiotic compound. From Klebsiella pneumoniae.
   5311..5432    +  polyA_signal   SV40 poly(A) signal: SV40 polyadenylation signal
   5505..5521    -  protein_bind   lac operator: The lac repressor binds to the lac operator to inhibit transcription in E. coli. This inhibition can be relieved by adding lactose or isopropyl-β-D-thiogalactopyranoside (IPTG). lac repressor encoded by lacI
   5529..5559    -  promoter       lac promoter: promoter for the E. coli lac operon
   5574..5595    -  protein_bind   CAP binding site: CAP binding activates transcription in the presence of cAMP. E. coli catabolite activator protein
   5608..5700    -  CDS            lacI (fragment): lac repressor; lacI; The lac repressor binds to the lac operator to inhibit transcription in E. coli. This inhibition can be relieved by adding lactose or isopropyl-β-D-thiogalactopyranoside (IPTG).
   5883..6471    -  rep_origin     ori: high-copy-number ColE1/pMB1/pBR322/pUC origin of replication
   6642..7502    -  CDS            AmpR: β-lactamase; bla; confers resistance to ampicillin, carbenicillin, and related antibiotics
   7503..7607    -  promoter       AmpR promoter: bla
   7666..7718    -  misc_feature   bom (fragment): basis of mobility region from pBR322
>Addgene plasmid #18826 | TRPML1-YFP | addgene full sequence | sequence record 316883 | Addgene NGS Result
GACATTGATTATTGACTAGTTATTAATAGTAATCAATTACGGGGTCATTAGTTCATAGCCCATATATGGA
GTTCCGCGTTACATAACTTACGGTAAATGGCCCGCCTGGCTGACCGCCCAACGACCCCCGCCCATTGACG
TCAATAATGACGTATGTTCCCATAGTAACGCCAATAGGGACTTTCCATTGACGTCAATGGGTGGAGTATT
TACGGTAAACTGCCCACTTGGCAGTACATCAAGTGTATCATATGCCAAGTACGCCCCCTATTGACGTCAA
TGACGGTAAATGGCCCGCCTGGCATTATGCCCAGTACATGACCTTATGGGACTTTCCTACTTGGCAGTAC
ATCTACGTATTAGTCATCGCTATTACCATGGTGATGCGGTTTTGGCAGTACATCAATGGGCGTGGATAGC
GGTTTGACTCACGGGGATTTCCAAGTCTCCACCCCATTGACGTCAATGGGAGTTTGTTTTGGCACCAAAA
TCAACGGGACTTTCCAAAATGTCGTAACAACTCCGCCCCATTGACGCAAATGGGCGGTAGGCGTGTACGG
TGGGAGGTCTATATAAGCAGAGCTCTCTGGCTAACTAGAGAACCCACTGCTTACTGGCTTATCGAAATTA
ATACGACTCACTATAGGGAGACCCAAGCTTGGTACCGAGCTCGGATCCACTAGTCCAGTGTGGTGGAATT
GCCCTTGCCACC
[1740 nt withheld, positions 713-2452]
CTCGAGGTGAGCAAGGGCGAGGAGCTGTTCACCGGGGTGGTGCCCATCCTGGTCGAGCTGGACGGCGACG
TAAACGGCCACAAGTTCAGCGTGTCCGGCGAGGGCGAGGGCGATGCCACCTACGGCAAGCTGACCCTGAA
GTTCATCTGCACCACCGGCAAGCTGCCCGTGCCCTGGCCCACCCTCGTGACCACCTTCGGCTACGGCCTG
CAGTGCTTCGCCCGCTACCCCGACCACATGAAGCAGCACGACTTCTTCAAGTCCGCCATGCCCGAAGGCT
ACGTCCAGGAGCGCACCATCTTCTTCAAGGACGACGGCAACTACAAGACCCGCGCCGAGGTGAAGTTCGA
GGGCGACACCCTGGTGAACCGCATCGAGCTGAAGGGCATCGACTTCAAGGAGGACGGCAACATCCTGGGG
CACAAGCTGGAGTACAACTACAACAGCCACAACGTCTATATCATGGCCGACAAGCAGAAGAACGGCATCA
AGGTGAACTTCAAGATCCGCCACAACATCGAGGACGGCAGCGTGCAGCTCGCCGACCACTACCAGCAGAA
CACCCCCATCGGCGACGGCCCCGTGCTGCTGCCCGACAACCACTACCTGAGCTACCAGTCCGCCCTGAGC
AAAGACCCCAACGAGAAGCGCGATCACATGGTCCTGCTGGAGTTCGTGACCGCCGCCGGGATCACTCTCG
GCATGGACGAGCTGTACAAGTAATCTAGAGGGCCCTATTCTATAGTGTCACCTAAATGCTAGAGCTCGCT
GATCAGCCTCGACTGTGCCTTCTAGTTGCCAGCCATCTGTTGTTTGCCCCTCCCCCGTGCCTTCCTTGAC
CCTGGAAGGTGCCACTCCCACTGTCCTTTCCTAATAAAATGAGGAAATTGCATCGCATTGTCTGAGTAGG
TGTCATTCTATTCTGGGGGGTGGGGTGGGGCAGGACAGCAAGGGGGAGGATTGGGAAGACAATAGCAGGC
ATGCTGGGGATGCGGTGGGCTCTATGGCTTCTGAGGCGGAAAGAACCAGCTGGGGCTCTAGGGGGTATCC
CC
[124 nt withheld, positions 3505-3628]
C
[91 nt withheld, positions 3630-3720]
A
[49 nt withheld, positions 3722-3770]
CCTTTGACGTTGGAGTCCACGTTCTTT
[37 nt withheld, positions 3798-3834]
ACCCTATCTCGGTCTATTCTTTTGATTTATAAGGGATTTTGCCGATTTCGGCCTATTGGTTAAAAAATGA
GCTGATTTAACAAAAATTTAACGCGAATTAATTCTGTGGAATGTGTGTCAGTTAGGGTGTGGAAAGTCCC
CAGGCTCCCCAGCAGGCAGAAGTATGCAAAGCATGCATCTCAATTAGTCAGCAACCAGGTGTGGAAAGTC
CCCAGGCTCCCCAGCAGGCAGAAGTATGCAAAGCATGCATCTCAATTAGTCAGCAACCATAGTCCCGCCC
CTAACTCCGCCCATCCCGCCCCTAACTCCGCCCAGTTCCGCCCATTCTCCGCCCCATGGCTGACTAATTT
TTTTTATTTATGCAGAGGCCGAGGCCGCCTCTGCCTCTGAGCTATTCCAGAAGTAGTGAGGAGGCTTTTT
TGGAGGCCTAGGCTTTTGCAAAAAGCTCCCGGGAGCTTGTATATCCATTTTCGGATCTGATCAAGAGACA
GGATGAGGATCGTTTCGCATGATTGAACAAGATGGATTGCACGCAGGTTCTCCGGCCGCTTGGGTGGAGA
GGCTATTCGGCTATGACTGGGCACAACAGACAATCGGCTGCTCTGATGCCGCCGTGTTCCGGCTGTCAGC
GCAGGGGCGCCCGGTTCTTTTTGTCAAGACCGACCTGTCCGGTGCCCTGAATGAACTGCAGGACGAGGCA
GCGCGGCTATCGTGGCTGGCCACGACGGGCGTTCCTTGCGCAGCTGTGCTCGACGTTGTCACTGAAGCGG
GAAGGGACTGGCTGCTATTGGGCGAAGTGCCGGGGCAGGATCTCCTGTCATCTCACCTTGCTCCTGCCGA
GAAAGTATCCATCATGGCTGATGCAATGCGGCGGCTGCATACGCTTGATCCGGCTACCTGCCCATTCGAC
CACCAAGCGAAACATCGCATCGAGCGAGCACGTACTCGGATGGAAGCCGGTCTTGTCGATCAGGATGATC
TGGACGAAGAGCATCAGGGGCTCGCGCCAGCCGAACTGTTCGCCAGGCTCAAGGCGCGCATGCCCGACGG
CGAGGATCTCGTCGTGACCCATGGCGATGCCTGCTTGCCGAATATCATGGTGGAAAATGGCCGCTTTTCT
GGATTCATCGACTGTGGCCGGCTGGGTGTGGCGGACCGCTATCAGGACATAGCGTTGGCTACCCGTGATA
TTGCTGAAGAGCTTGGCGGCGAATGGGCTGACCGCTTCCTCGTGCTTTACGGTATCGCCGCTCCCGATTC
GCAGCGCATCGCCTTCTATCGCCTTCTTGACGAGTTCTTCTGAGCGGGACTCTGGGGTTCGAAATGACCG
ACCAAGCGACGCCCAACCTGCCATCACGAGATTTCGATTCCACCGCCGCCTTCTATGAAAGGTTGGGCTT
CGGAATCGTTTTCCGGGACGCCGGCTGGATGATCCTCCAGCGCGGGGATCTCATGCTGGAGTTCTTCGCC
CACCCCAACTTGTTTATTGCAGCTTATAATGGTTACAAATAAAGCAATAGCATCACAAATTTCACAAATA
AAGCATTTTTTTCACTGCATTCTAGTTGTGGTTTGTCCAAACTCATCAATGTATCTTATCATGTCTGTAT
ACCGTCGACCTCTAGCTAGAGCTTGGCGTAATCATGGTCATAGCTGTTTCCTGTGTGAAATTGTTATCCG
CTCACAATTCCACACAACATACGAGCCGGAAGCATAAAGTGTAAAGCCTGGGGTGCCTAATGAGTGAGCT
AACTCACATTAATTGCGTTGCGCTCACTGCCCGCTTTCCAGTCGGGAAACCTGTCGTGCCAGCTGCATTA
ATGAATCGGCCAACGCGCGGGGAGAGGCGGTTTGCGTATTGGGCGCTCTTCCGCTTCCTCGCTCACTGAC
TCGCTGCGCTCGGTCGTTCGGCTGCGGCGAGCGGTATCAGCTCACTCAAAGGCGGTAATACGGTTATCCA
CAGAATCAGGGGATAACGCAGGAAAGAACATGTGAGCAAAAGGCCAGCAAAAGGCCAGGAACCGTAAAAA
GGCCGCGTTGCTGGCGTTTTTCCATAGGCTCCGCCCCCCTGACGAGCATCACAAAAATCGACGCTCAAGT
CAGAGGTGGCGAAACCCGACAGGACTATAAAGATACCAGGCGTTTCCCCCTGGAAGCTCCCTCGTGCGCT
CTCCTGTTCCGACCCTGCCGCTTACCGGATACCTGTCCGCCTTTCTCCCTTCGGGAAGCGTGGCGCTTTC
TCATAGCTCACGCTGTAGGTATCTCAGTTCGGTGTAGGTCGTTCGCTCCAAGCTGGGCTGTGTGCACGAA
CCCCCCGTTCAGCCCGACCGCTGCGCCTTATCCGGTAACTATCGTCTTGAGTCCAACCCGGTAAGACACG
ACTTATCGCCACTGGCAGCAGCCACTGGTAACAGGATTAGCAGAGCGAGGTATGTAGGCGGTGCTACAGA
GTTCTTGAAGTGGTGGCCTAACTACGGCTACACTAGAAGAACAGTATTTGGTATCTGCGCTCTGCTGAAG
CCAGTTACCTTCGGAAAAAGAGTTGGTAGCTCTTGATCCGGCAAACAAACCACCGCTGGTAGCGGTGGTT
TTTTTGTTTGCAAGCAGCAGATTACGCGCAGAAAAAAAGGATCTCAAGAAGATCCTTTGATCTTTTCTAC
GGGGTCTGACGCTCAGTGGAACGAAAACTCACGTTAAGGGATTTTGGTCATGAGATTATCAAAAAGGATC
TTCACCTAGATCCTTTTAAATTAAAAATGAAGTTTTAAATCAATCTAAAGTATATATGAGTAAACTTGGT
CTGACAGTTACCAATGCTTAATCAGTGAGGCACCTATCTCAGCGATCTGTCTATTTCGTTCATCCATAGT
TGCCTGACTCCCCGTCGTGTAGATAACTACGATACGGGAGGGCTTACCATCTGGCCCCAGTGCTGCAATG
ATACCGCGAGACCCACGCTCACCGGCTCCAGATTTATCAGCAATAAACCAGCCAGCCGGAAGGGCCGAGC
GCAGAAGTGGTCCTGCAACTTTATCCGCCTCCATCCAGTCTATTAATTGTTGCCGGGAAGCTAGAGTAAG
TAGTTCGCCAGTTAATAGTTTGCGCAACGTTGTTGCCATTGCTACAGGCATCGTGGTGTCACGCTCGTCG
TTTGGTATGGCTTCATTCAGCTCCGGTTCCCAACGATCAAGGCGAGTTACATGATCCCCCATGTTGTGCA
AAAAAGCGGTTAGCTCCTTCGGTCCTCCGATCGTTGTCAGAAGTAAGTTGGCCGCAGTGTTATCACTCAT
GGTTATGGCAGCACTGCATAATTCTCTTACTGTCATGCCATCCGTAAGATGCTTTTCTGTGACTGGTGAG
TACTCAACCAAGTCATTCTGAGAATAGTGTATGCGGCGACCGAGTTGCTCTTGCCCGGCGTCAATACGGG
ATAATACCGCGCCACATAGCAGAACTTTAAAAGTGCTCATCATTGGAAAACGTTCTTCGGGGCGAAAACT
CTCAAGGATCTTACCGCTGTTGAGATCCAGTTCGATGTAACCCACTCGTGCACCCAACTGATCTTCAGCA
TCTTTTACTTTCACCAGCGTTTCTGGGTGAGCAAAAACAGGAAGGCAAAATGCCGCAAAAAAGGGAATAA
GGGCGACACGGAAATGTTGAATACTCATACTCTTCCTTTTTCAATATTATTGAAGCATTTATCAGGGTTA
TTGTCTCATGAGCGGATACATATTTGAATGTATTTAGAAAAATAAACAAATAGGGGTTCCGCGCACATTT
CCCCGAAAAGTGCCACCTGACGTCGACGGATCGGGAGATCTCCCGATCCCCTATGGTGCACTCTCAGTAC
AATCTGCTCTGATGCCGCATAGTTAAGCCAGTATCTGCTCCCTGCTTGTGTGTTGGAGGTCGCTGAGTAG
TGCGCGAGCAAAATTTAAGCTACAACAAGGCAAGGCTTGACCGACAATTGCATGAAGAATCTGCTTAGGG
TTAGGCGTTTTGCGCTGCTTCGCGATGTACGGGCCAGATATACGCGTT
