>Addgene plasmid #18826 | TRPML1-YFP | addgene partial sequence | sequence record 24716 | CMV-F 5'-CGCAAATGGGCGGTAGGCGTG-3'
CGTGGNNATTAGCAGAGCTCTCTGGCTACTAGAGAACCCACTGCTTACTGGCTTATCGAAATTAATACGA
CTCACTATAGGGAGACCCAAGCTTGGTACCGAGCTCGGATCCACTAGTCCAGTGTGGTGGAATTGCCCTT
GCCACC
[496 nt withheld, positions 147-642]
NGNNGGNN
[73 nt withheld, positions 651-723]
TCCNNGGGGGATCCCCCCGAGCGGCCCCTTCCNCCCCCCAGCGANAATTTCACCTTTTGNAANCANCTCC
GTTANAAAA
